Addgene plasmid #154414: pDONR223 SARS-CoV2 TEV-NSP16
Purpose: Gateway-compatible Entry vector
Depositing lab: Fritz Roth. Depositing organization: Sinai Health System. Publication: A Comprehensive, Flexible Collection of SARS-CoV-2 Coding Regions. Kim DK, Knapp JJ, Kuang D, Chawla A, Cassonnet P, Lee H, Sheykhkarimli D, Samavarchi-Tehrani P, Abdouni H, Rayhan A, Li R, Pogoutse O, Coyaud E, van der Werf S, Demeret C, Gingras AC, Taipale M, Raught B, Jacob Y, Roth FP. G3 (Bethesda). 2020 Aug 6. pii: g3.120.401554. doi: 10.1534/g3.120.401554. PubMed 32763951.
Backbone
  Vector backbone: pDONR223
  Backbone manufacturer: Rual et al, Genome Res. 14:2128-2135, 2004.
  Backbone size w/o insert (bp): 5005
  Vector type: Gateway-compatible Entry vector, with insert of NSP16 CDS with a TEV sequence at the N-term.
Growth in bacteria
  Bacterial resistance: Spectinomycin, 50 μg/mL
  Growth temperature: 37°C
  Growth strain: DH5alpha
  Copy number: Unknown
Gene/Insert
  Gene/Insert name: NSP16
  Species: SARS-CoV-2 isolate Wuhan-Hu-1
  Insert size (bp): 921
  Mutation: Many synonymous changes due to codon optimization
  Entrez Gene: ORF1ab (a.k.a. GU280_gp01)
  Cloning method: Gateway Cloning
  Sequencing primers: 5′ M13F; 3′ M13R
Resource information
  A portion of this plasmid was derived from a plasmid made by: PCR amplified
Terms and licenses: Academic/Nonprofit Terms; Industry Terms
How to cite: pDONR223 SARS-CoV2 TEV-NSP16 was a gift from Fritz Roth (Addgene plasmid # 154414 ; http://n2t.net/addgene:154414 ; RRID:Addgene_154414)
