[The description below was written by a language model from this plasmid's Addgene catalogue record and pLannotate feature annotations shown in this document.]
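Description:
pDONR223 SARS-CoV2 TEV-NSP16 is a Gateway-compatible entry clone built on the pDONR223 backbone and carrying the coding sequence for non-structural protein 16 (NSP16) of SARS-CoV-2 isolate Wuhan-Hu-1, a mature product of the ORF1ab polyprotein. The insert is recorded as 921 bp, was PCR amplified, and differs from the native viral sequence by many synonymous changes introduced through codon optimization. A TEV sequence, presumably a TEV protease recognition site, is placed at the N-terminus, which would allow an N-terminal tag supplied by a destination vector to be cleaved off. The plasmid is propagated in E. coli using a high-copy ColE1/pUC-type origin and selected with spectinomycin through the aadA (SmR) aminoglycoside adenylyltransferase gene. A fragment of a class 1 integron Pc promoter and a remnant of a gentamicin resistance gene lie upstream of this marker.

In the 3,711 nt sequenced record, the open reading frame is flanked by two attL recombination sites, so an LR Clonase reaction can move it directionally into any compatible destination vector for expression. The automated annotation labels the upstream site attL3 and the downstream one attL2. It identifies the insert only by homology to a coronavirus replicase polyprotein from TGEV, with an attached functional note that concerns the NendoU endoribonuclease rather than NSP16; the catalogue identity should take precedence. The entry vector has no dedicated expression promoter for the insert. A T7 promoter sits just outside the downstream attL site, rrnB T1 and T2 terminators insulate the cassette, and small lacZα and lacI fragments are backbone remnants. The clone belongs to a collection of SARS-CoV-2 coding regions intended as flexible starting material for downstream expression constructs.
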