Features (pLannotate 1.2.2; 12 found; start..end, strand, type, name):
     79..122     +  terminator     rrnB T1 terminator: Escherichia coli rrnB; transcription terminator T1 from the E. coli rrnB gene
    169..205     -  CDS            lacZα (fragment): LacZα fragment of β-galactosidase; lacZ fragment
    222..317     +  protein_bind   attL3: mutant version of attL; recombination site for the Gateway® LR reaction LR Clonase™
    329..1234    +  CDS            rep (fragment): R1AB_CVPFS - Protein inferred from homology: Swiss-Prot protein existence level 3. NendoU is a Mn(2+)-dependent, uridylate-specific enzyme, which leaves 2'-3'-cyclic phosphates 5' to the cleaved bond. From Porcine transmissible gastroenteritis coronavirus (strain FS772/70) (TGEV).
   1242..1341    -  protein_bind   attL2: mutant version of attL; recombination site for the Gateway® LR reaction LR Clonase™
   1359..1377    -  promoter       T7 promoter: promoter for bacteriophage T7 RNA polymerase
   1567..1590    +  promoter       Pc promoter (fragment): intI1 (promoter lies within the coding sequence); class 1 integron promoter
   1766..1822    +  CDS            GmR (fragment): gentamycin acetyltransferase; aacC1; confers resistance to gentamycin
   1829..2620    +  CDS            SmR: aminoglycoside adenylyltransferase (Murphy, 1985); aadA; confers resistance to spectinomycin and streptomycin
   2713..3301    +  rep_origin     ori: high-copy-number ColE1/pMB1/pBR322/pUC origin of replication
   3484..3576    +  CDS            lacI (fragment): lac repressor; lacI; The lac repressor binds to the lac operator to inhibit transcription in E. coli. This inhibition can be relieved by adding lactose or isopropyl-β-D-thiogalactopyranoside (IPTG).
   3631..3658    -  terminator     rrnB T2 terminator: transcription terminator T2 from the E. coli rrnB gene
>Addgene plasmid #154414 | pDONR223 SARS-CoV2 TEV-NSP16 | addgene full sequence | sequence record 304736 | Addgene NGS Result
GGCCGTTGCTTCACAACGTTCAAATCCGCTCCCGGCGGATTTGTCCTACTCAGGAGAGCGTTCACCGACA
AACAACAGATAAAACGAAAGGCCCAGTCTTCCGACTGAGCCTTTCGTTTTATTTGATGCCTGGCAGTTCC
CTACTCTCGCGTTAACGCTAGCATGGATGTTTTCCCAGTCACGACGTTGTAAAACGACGGCCAGTCTTAA
GCTCGGGCCCCAAATAATGATTTTATTTTGACTGATAGTGACCTGTTCGTTGCAACAAATTGATGAGCAA
TGCTTTTTTATAATGCCAACTTTGTACAAAAAAGTTGGCGAAAACCTGTACTTCCAAGGCATGTCTTCCC
AGGCTTGGCAGCCTGGAGTGGCTATGCCTAACCTGTACAAGATGCAGCGTATGCTGCTGGAGAAGTGCGA
CCTGCAGAACTACGGAGACTCCGCCACCCTGCCCAAGGGTATCATGATGAACGTGGCTAAGTACACCCAG
CTGTGCCAGTACCTGAACACCCTGACCCTGGCCGTGCCTTACAACATGCGCGTGATCCACTTCGGTGCTG
GTTCTGACAAGGGAGTGGCTCCAGGTACCGCTGTGCTGAGACAGTGGCTGCCCACCGGTACCCTGCTGGT
GGACTCTGACCTGAACGACTTCGTGTCTGATGCTGACAGCACCCTGATCGGCGACTGTGCTACTGTGCAC
ACCGCTAACAAGTGGGACCTGATCATCTCTGACATGTACGACCCAAAGACCAAGAACGTGACCAAGGAGA
ACGACAGCAAGGAAGGTTTCTTCACCTACATCTGCGGCTTCATCCAGCAGAAGCTGGCCCTGGGCGGATC
TGTGGCTATCAAGATCACCGAACACTCCTGGAACGCTGACCTGTACAAGCTGATGGGACACTTCGCCTGG
TGGACCGCTTTCGTGACCAACGTGAACGCCTCTAGCTCCGAGGCTTTCCTGATCGGCTGCAACTACCTGG
GAAAGCCCCGTGAACAGATCGACGGTTACGTGATGCACGCCAACTACATCTTCTGGCGCAACACCAACCC
TATCCAGCTGTCTAGCTACTCCCTGTTCGACATGTCTAAGTTCCCACTGAAGCTGAGAGGCACCGCTGTG
ATGAGCCTGAAGGAGGGACAGATCAACGACATGATCCTGAGCCTGCTGTCCAAGGGACGCCTGATCATCA
GGGAAAACAACAGAGTGGTCATCTCCTCTGACGTGCTGGTGAACAACTAATACCCAACTTTCTTGTACAA
AGTTGGCATTATAAGAAAGCATTGCTTATCAATTTGTTGCAACGAACAGGTCACTATCAGTCAAAATAAA
ATCATTATTTGCCATCCAGCTGATATCCCCTATAGTGAGTCGTATTACATGGTCATAGCTGTTTCCTGGC
AGCTCTGGCCCGTGTCTCAAAATCTCTGATGTTACATTGCACAAGATAAAAATATATCATCATGCCTCCT
CTAGACCAGCCAGGACAGAAATGCCTCGACTTCGCTGCTACCCAAGGTTGCCGGGTGACGCACACCGTGG
AAACGGATGAAGGCACGAACCCAGTGGACATAAGCCTGTTCGGTTCGTAAGCTGTAATGCAAGTAGCGTA
TGCGCTCACGCAACTGGTCCAGAACCTTGACCGAACGCAGCGGTGGTAACGGCGCAGTGGCGGTTTTCAT
GGCTTGTTATGACTGTTTTTTTGGGGTACAGTCTATGCCTCGGGCATCCAAGCAGCAAGCGCGTTACGCC
GTGGGTCGATGTTTGATGTTATGGAGCAGCAACGATGTTACGCAGCAGGGCAGTCGCCCTAAAACAAAGT
TAAACATTATGAGGGAAGCGGTGATCGCCGAAGTATCGACTCAACTATCAGAGGTAGTTGGCGTCATCGA
GCGCCATCTCGAACCGACGTTGCTGGCCGTACATTTGTACGGCTCCGCAGTGGATGGCGGCCTGAAGCCA
CACAGTGATATTGATTTGCTGGTTACGGTGACCGTAAGGCTTGATGAAACAACGCGGCGAGCTTTGATCA
ACGACCTTTTGGAAACTTCGGCTTCCCCTGGAGAGAGCGAGATTCTCCGCGCTGTAGAAGTCACCATTGT
TGTGCACGACGACATCATTCCGTGGCGTTATCCAGCTAAGCGCGAACTGCAATTTGGAGAATGGCAGCGC
AATGACATTCTTGCAGGTATCTTCGAGCCAGCCACGATCGACATTGATCTGGCTATCTTGCTGACAAAAG
CAAGAGAACATAGCGTTGCCTTGGTAGGTCCAGCGGCGGAGGAACTCTTTGATCCGGTTCCTGAACAGGA
TCTATTTGAGGCGCTAAATGAAACCTTAACGCTATGGAACTCGCCGCCCGACTGGGCTGGCGATGAGCGA
AATGTAGTGCTTACGTTGTCCCGCATTTGGTACAGCGCAGTAACCGGCAAAATCGCGCCGAAGGATGTCG
CTGCCGACTGGGCAATGGAGCGCCTGCCGGCCCAGTATCAGCCCGTCATACTTGAAGCTAGACAGGCTTA
TCTTGGACAAGAAGAAGATCGCTTGGCCTCGCGCGCAGATCAGTTGGAAGAATTTGTCCACTACGTGAAA
GGCGAGATCACCAAGGTAGTCGGCAAATAACCCTCGAGCCACCCATGACCAAAATCCCTTAACGTGAGTT
ACGCGTCGTTCCACTGAGCGTCAGACCCCGTAGAAAAGATCAAAGGATCTTCTTGAGATCCTTTTTTTCT
GCGCGTAATCTGCTGCTTGCAAACAAAAAAACCACCGCTACCAGCGGTGGTTTGTTTGCCGGATCAAGAG
CTACCAACTCTTTTTCCGAAGGTAACTGGCTTCAGCAGAGCGCAGATACCAAATACTGTTCTTCTAGTGT
AGCCGTAGTTAGGCCACCACTTCAAGAACTCTGTAGCACCGCCTACATACCTCGCTCTGCTAATCCTGTT
ACCAGTGGCTGCTGCCAGTGGCGATAAGTCGTGTCTTACCGGGTTGGACTCAAGACGATAGTTACCGGAT
AAGGCGCAGCGGTCGGGCTGAACGGGGGGTTCGTGCACACAGCCCAGCTTGGAGCGAACGACCTACACCG
AACTGAGATACCTACAGCGTGAGCTATGAGAAAGCGCCACGCTTCCCGAAGGGAGAAAGGCGGACAGGTA
TCCGGTAAGCGGCAGGGTCGGAACAGGAGAGCGCACGAGGGAGCTTCCAGGGGGAAACGCCTGGTATCTT
TATAGTCCTGTCGGGTTTCGCCACCTCTGACTTGAGCGTCGATTTTTGTGATGCTCGTCAGGGGGGCGGA
GCCTATGGAAAAACGCCAGCAACGCGGCCTTTTTACGGTTCCTGGCCTTTTGCTGGCCTTTTGCTCACAT
GTTCTTTCCTGCGTTATCCCCTGATTCTGTGGATAACCGTATTACCGCCTTTGAGTGAGCTGATACCGCT
CGCCGCAGCCGAACGACCGAGCGCAGCGAGTCAGTGAGCGAGGAAGCGGAAGAGCGCCCAATACGCAAAC
CGCCTCTCCCCGCGCGTTGGCCGATTCATTAATGCAGCTGGCACGACAGGTTTCCCGACTGGAAAGCGGG
CAGTGAGCGCAACGCAATTAATACGCGTACCGCTAGCCAGGAAGAGTTTGTAGAAACGCAAAAAGGCCAT
CCGTCAGGATGGCCTTCTGCTTAGTTTGATGCCTGGCAGTTTATGGCGGGCGTCCTGCCCGCCACCCTCC
G
