>Addgene plasmid #154414 | pDONR223 SARS-CoV2 TEV-NSP16 | depositor partial sequence | sequence record 298883 | Inserted CDS with stop codon
GAAAACCTGTACTTCCAAGGCATGTCTTCCCAGGCTTGGCAGCCTGGAGTGGCTATGCCTAACCTGTACA
AGATGCAGCGTATGCTGCTGGAGAAGTGCGACCTGCAGAACTACGGAGACTCCGCCACCCTGCCCAAGGG
TATCATGATGAACGTGGCTAAGTACACCCAGCTGTGCCAGTACCTGAACACCCTGACCCTGGCCGTGCCT
TACAACATGCGCGTGATCCACTTCGGTGCTGGTTCTGACAAGGGAGTGGCTCCAGGTACCGCTGTGCTGA
GACAGTGGCTGCCCACCGGTACCCTGCTGGTGGACTCTGACCTGAACGACTTCGTGTCTGATGCTGACAG
CACCCTGATCGGCGACTGTGCTACTGTGCACACCGCTAACAAGTGGGACCTGATCATCTCTGACATGTAC
GACCCAAAGACCAAGAACGTGACCAAGGAGAACGACAGCAAGGAAGGTTTCTTCACCTACATCTGCGGCT
TCATCCAGCAGAAGCTGGCCCTGGGCGGATCTGTGGCTATCAAGATCACCGAACACTCCTGGAACGCTGA
CCTGTACAAGCTGATGGGACACTTCGCCTGGTGGACCGCTTTCGTGACCAACGTGAACGCCTCTAGCTCC
GAGGCTTTCCTGATCGGCTGCAACTACCTGGGAAAGCCCCGTGAACAGATCGACGGTTACGTGATGCACG
CCAACTACATCTTCTGGCGCAACACCAACCCTATCCAGCTGTCTAGCTACTCCCTGTTCGACATGTCTAA
GTTCCCACTGAAGCTGAGAGGCACCGCTGTGATGAGCCTGAAGGAGGGACAGATCAACGACATGATCCTG
AGCCTGCTGTCCAAGGGACGCCTGATCATCAGGGAAAACAACAGAGTGGTCATCTCCTCTGACGTGCTGG
TGAACAACTAA
